LOCUS       Exported 6225 bp ds-DNA circular SYN 12-MAY-2021
DEFINITION  synthetic circular DNA
ACCESSION   .
VERSION     .
KEYWORDS    pBAD-RFP(EC)
SOURCE      synthetic DNA construct
  ORGANISM  synthetic DNA construct
REFERENCE   1 (bases 1 to 6225)
  AUTHORS   Pfleger BF, Fawzi NJ, Keasling JD
  TITLE     Optimization of DsRed production in Escherichia coli: effect of
            ribosome binding site sequestration on translation efficiency.
  JOURNAL   Biotechnol Bioeng. 2005 Dec 5. 92(5):553-8.
  PUBMED    16247774
REFERENCE   2 (bases 1 to 6225)
  AUTHORS   .
  TITLE     Direct Submission
  JOURNAL   Exported May 12, 2021 from SnapGene Server 1.1.58
            http://www.snapgene.com
FEATURES             Location/Qualifiers
     source          1..6225
                     /organism="synthetic DNA construct"
                     /mol_type="other DNA"
     CDS             128..844
                     /codon_start=1
                     /product="GFP variant optimized for excitation by UV light"
                     /label=GFPuv
                     /translation="MSKGEELFTGVVPILVELDGDVNGHKFSVSGEGEGDATYGKLTLK
                     FICTTGKLPVPWPTLVTTFSYGVQCFSRYPDHMKRHDFFKSAMPEGYVQERTISFKDDG
                     NYKTRAEVKFEGDTLVNRIELKGIDFKEDGNILGHKLEYNYNSHNVYITADKQKNGIKA
                     NFKIRHNIEDGSVQLADHYQQNTPIGDGPVLLPDNHYLSTQSALSKDPNEKRDHMVLLE
                     FVTAAGITHGMDELYK"
     primer_bind     complement(158..186)
                     /label=GFP-R
                     /note="GFP, reverse primer. Does NOT anneal to EGFP"
     primer_bind     781..801
                     /label=GFP-F
                     /note="GFP, forward primer. Does NOT anneal to EGFP"
     primer_bind     complement(1076..1093)
                     /label=pBAD Reverse
                     /note="For vectors with E. coli araBAD promoter, reverse
                     primer"
     terminator      1246..1332
                     /gene="Escherichia coli rrnB"
                     /label=rrnB T1 terminator
                     /note="transcription terminator T1 from the E. coli rrnB
                     gene"
     terminator      1424..1451
                     /label=rrnB T2 terminator
                     /note="transcription terminator T2 from the E. coli rrnB
                     gene"
     promoter        1470..1561
                     /gene="bla"
                     /label=AmpR promoter
     CDS             1562..2422
                     /codon_start=1
                     /gene="bla"
                     /product="beta-lactamase"
                     /label=AmpR
                     /note="confers resistance to ampicillin, carbenicillin, and
                     related antibiotics"
                     /translation="MSIQHFRVALIPFFAAFCLPVFAHPETLVKVKDAEDQLGARVGYI
                     ELDLNSGKILESFRPEERFPMMSTFKVLLCGAVLSRVDAGQEQLGRRIHYSQNDLVEYS
                     PVTEKHLTDGMTVRELCSAAITMSDNTAANLLLTTIGGPKELTAFLHNMGDHVTRLDRW
                     EPELNEAIPNDERDTTMPVAMATTLRKLLTGELLTLASRQQLIDWMEADKVAGPLLRSA
                     LPAGWFIADKSGAGERGSRGIIAALGPDGKPSRIVVIYTTGSQATMDERNRQIAEIGAS
                     LIKHW"
     primer_bind     complement(1780..1799)
                     /label=Amp-R
                     /note="Ampicillin resistance gene, reverse primer"
     rep_origin      2464..2919
                     /direction=RIGHT
                     /label=f1 ori
                     /note="f1 bacteriophage origin of replication; arrow
                     indicates direction of (+) strand synthesis"
     primer_bind     complement(2551..2570)
                     /label=F1ori-R
                     /note="F1 origin, reverse primer"
     rep_origin      3030..3618
                     /direction=RIGHT
                     /label=ori
                     /note="high-copy-number ColE1/pMB1/pBR322/pUC origin of
                     replication"
     primer_bind     3519..3538
                     /label=pBR322ori-F
                     /note="pBR322 origin, forward primer"
     primer_bind     3772..3789
                     /label=L4440
                     /note="L4440 vector, forward primer"
     primer_bind     3955..3977
                     /label=pGEX 3'
                     /note="pGEX vectors, reverse primer"
     primer_bind     4116..4135
                     /label=pBRrevBam
                     /note="pBR322 vectors, tet region, downstream of BamHI,
                     reverse primer"
     CDS             complement(4315..5193)
                     /codon_start=1
                     /gene="araC"
                     /product="L-arabinose regulatory protein"
                     /label=araC
                     /translation="MAEAQNDPLLPGYSFNAHLVAGLTPIEANGYLDFFIDRPLGMKGY
                     ILNLTIRGQGVVKNQGREFVCRPGDILLFPPGEIHHYGRHPEAREWYHQWVYFRPRAYW
                     HEWLNWPSIFANTGFFRPDEAHQPHFSDLFGQIINAGQGEGRYSELLAINLLEQLLLRR
                     MEAINESLHPPMDNRVREACQYISDHLADSNFDIASVAQHVCLSPSRLSHLFRQQLGIS
                     VLSWREDQRISQAKLLLSTTRMPIATVGRNVGFDDQLYFSRVFKKCTGASPSEFRAGCE
                     EKVNDVAVKLS"
     promoter        5220..5504
                     /gene="araBAD"
                     /label=araBAD promoter
                     /note="promoter of the L-arabinose operon of E. coli; the
                     araC regulatory gene is transcribed in the opposite
                     direction (Guzman et al., 1995)"
     primer_bind     5427..5446
                     /label=pBAD Forward
                     /note="For vectors with E. coli araBAD promoter, forward
                     primer"
     primer_bind     complement(5679..5697)
                     /label=mCherry-R
                     /note="mCherry, reverse primer"
     primer_bind     complement(5729..5749)
                     /label=DsRed1-N
                     /note="DsRed1, reverse primer"
     primer_bind     5947..5966
                     /label=mCherry-F
                     /note="mCherry, forward primer"
     primer_bind     6141..6164
                     /label=DsRed1-C
                     /note="DsRed1, forward primer"
ORIGIN
        1 gatctgatcg ttgcgggcgg ggcgagagtc tcgccccgcc cgcgaccgcg gtgaaaatac
       61 gagaatatta tttgtattga tctcctaggc ggggtaccgt attttggatg ataacgaggc
      121 gcaaaaaatg agtaaaggag aagaactttt cactggagtt gtcccaattc ttgttgaatt
      181 agatggtgat gttaatgggc acaaattttc tgtcagtgga gagggtgaag gtgatgcaac
      241 atacggaaaa cttaccctta aatttatttg cactactgga aaactacctg ttccatggcc
      301 aacacttgtc actactttct cttatggtgt tcaatgcttt tcccgttatc cggatcatat
      361 gaaacggcat gactttttca agagtgccat gcccgaaggt tatgtacagg aacgcactat
      421 atctttcaaa gatgacggga actacaagac gcgtgctgaa gtcaagtttg aaggtgatac
      481 ccttgttaat cgtatcgagt taaaaggtat tgattttaaa gaagatggaa acattctcgg
      541 acacaaactg gagtacaact ataactcaca caatgtatac atcacggcag acaaacaaaa
      601 gaatggaatc aaagctaact tcaaaattcg ccacaacatt gaagatggat ccgttcaact
      661 agcagaccat tatcaacaaa atactccaat tggcgatggc cctgtccttt taccagacaa
      721 ccattacctg tccacacaat ctgccctttc gaaagatccc aacgaaaagc gtgaccacat
      781 ggtccttctt gagtttgtaa ctgctgctgg gattacacat ggcatggatg agctctacaa
      841 ataagatgaa ttccagctga gcgccggtcg ctaccattac cagttggtct ggtgtcaaaa
      901 ataataataa ccgggcaggg gggatctgtt aagttctcgt ctggtagaaa aacgctgctg
      961 cgggtttttt tttgccttta gtaaattgaa ctgactttcg tcagttattc cttacccagc
     1021 aatgcctgca ggcatgcaag cttggctgtt ttggcggatg agagaagatt ttcagcctga
     1081 tacagattaa atcagaacgc agaagcggtc tgataaaaca gaatttgcct ggcggcagta
     1141 gcgcggtggt cccacctgac cccatgccga actcagaagt gaaacgccgt agcgccgatg
     1201 gtagtgtggg gtctccccat gcgagagtag ggaactgcca ggcatcaaat aaaacgaaag
     1261 gctcagtcga aagactgggc ctttcgtttt atctgttgtt tgtcggtgaa cgctctcctg
     1321 agtaggacaa atccgccggg agcggatttg aacgttgcga agcaacggcc cggagggtgg
     1381 cgggcaggac gcccgccata aactgccagg catcaaatta agcagaaggc catcctgacg
     1441 gatggccttt ttgcgtttct acaaactctt ttgtttattt ttctaaatac attcaaatat
     1501 gtatccgctc atgagacaat aaccctgata aatgcttcaa taatattgaa aaaggaagag
     1561 tatgagtatt caacatttcc gtgtcgccct tattcccttt tttgcggcat tttgccttcc
     1621 tgtttttgct cacccagaaa cgctggtgaa agtaaaagat gctgaagatc agttgggtgc
     1681 acgagtgggt tacatcgaac tggatctcaa cagcggtaag atccttgaga gttttcgccc
     1741 cgaagaacgt tttccaatga tgagcacttt taaagttctg ctatgtggcg cggtattatc
     1801 ccgtgttgac gccgggcaag agcaactcgg tcgccgcata cactattctc agaatgactt
     1861 ggttgagtac tcaccagtca cagaaaagca tcttacggat ggcatgacag taagagaatt
     1921 atgcagtgct gccataacca tgagtgataa cactgcggcc aacttacttc tgacaacgat
     1981 cggaggaccg aaggagctaa ccgctttttt gcacaacatg ggggatcatg taactcgcct
     2041 tgatcgttgg gaaccggagc tgaatgaagc cataccaaac gacgagcgtg acaccacgat
     2101 gcctgtagca atggcaacaa cgttgcgcaa actattaact ggcgaactac ttactctagc
     2161 ttcccggcaa caattaatag actggatgga ggcggataaa gttgcaggac cacttctgcg
     2221 ctcggccctt ccggctggct ggtttattgc tgataaatct ggagccggtg agcgtgggtc
     2281 tcgcggtatc attgcagcac tggggccaga tggtaagccc tcccgtatcg tagttatcta
     2341 cacgacgggg agtcaggcaa ctatggatga acgaaataga cagatcgctg agataggtgc
     2401 ctcactgatt aagcattggt aactgtcaga ccaagtttac tcatatatac tttagattga
     2461 ttnnnnnnnn nnnnnnnnnn nnnnnnnnnn nnnnnnnnnn nnnnnnnnnn nnnnnnnnnn
     2521 nnnnnnnnnn nnnnnnnnnn nnnnnnnnnn nnnnnnnnnn nnnnnnnnnn nnnnnnnnnn
     2581 nnnnnnncnn nnnnnnnnnn nnnnnnnnnn nnnnnnnnnn nnnnnnnnnn nnnnnnnnnn
     2641 nnnnnnnnnn nnnnnnnnnn nnnnnnnnnn nnnnnnnnnn nnnnnnnnnn nnnnnnnnnn
     2701 nnnnnnnnnn nnnnnnnnnn nnnnnnnnnc ctttgacgtt ggagtccacg ttctttaata
     2761 gtggactctt gttccaaact tgaacaacac tcaaccctat ctcgggctat tcttttgatt
     2821 tataagggat tttgccgatt tcggcctatt ggttaaaaaa tgagctgatt taacaaaaat
     2881 ttaacgcgaa ttttaacaaa atattaacgt ttacaattta aaaggatcta ggtgaagatc
     2941 ctttttgata atctcatgac caaaatccct taacgtgagt tttcgttcca ctgagcgtca
     3001 gaccccgtag aaaagatcaa aggatcttct tgagatcctt tttttctgcg cgtaatctgc
     3061 tgcttgcaaa caaaaaaacc accgctacca gcggtggttt gtttgccgga tcaagagcta
     3121 ccaactcttt ttccgaaggt aactggcttc agcagagcgc agataccaaa tactgtcctt
     3181 ctagtgtagc cgtagttagg ccaccacttc aagaactctg tagcaccgcc tacatacctc
     3241 gctctgctaa tcctgttacc agtggctgct gccagtggcg ataagtcgtg tcttaccggg
     3301 ttggactcaa gacgatagtt accggataag gcgcagcggt cgggctgaac ggggggttcg
     3361 tgcacacagc ccagcttgga gcgaacgacc tacaccgaac tgagatacct acagcgtgag
     3421 ctatgagaaa gcgccacgct tcccgaaggg agaaaggcgg acaggtatcc ggtaagcggc
     3481 agggtcggaa caggagagcg cacgagggag cttccagggg gaaacgcctg gtatctttat
     3541 agtcctgtcg ggtttcgcca cctctgactt gagcgtcgat ttttgtgatg ctcgtcaggg
     3601 gggcggagcc tatggaaaaa cgccagcaac gcggcctttt tacggttcct ggccttttgc
     3661 tggccttttg ctcacatgtt ctttcctgcg ttatcccctg attctgtgga taaccgtatt
     3721 accgcctttg agtgagctga taccgctcgc cgcagccgaa cgaccgagcg cagcgagtca
     3781 gtgagcgagg aagcggaaga gcgcctgatg cggtattttc tccttacgca tctgtgcggt
     3841 atttcacacc gcatagggtc atggctgcgc cccgacaccc gccaacaccc gctgacgcgc
     3901 cctgacgggc ttgtctgctc ccggcatccg cttacagaca agctgtgacc gtctccggga
     3961 gctgcatgtg tcagaggttt tcaccgtcat caccgaaacg cgcgaggcag caaggagatg
     4021 gcgcccaaca gtcccccggc cacggggcct gccaccatac ccacgccgaa acaagcgctc
     4081 atgagcccga agtggcgagc ccgatcttcc ccatcggtga tgtcggcgat ataggcgcca
     4141 gcaaccgcac ctgtggcgcc ggtgatgccg gccacgatgc gtccggcgta gaggatctgc
     4201 tcatgtttga cagcttatca tcgatgcata atgtgcctgt caaatggacg aagcagggat
     4261 tctgcaaacc ctatgctact ccgtcaagcc gtcaattgtc tgattcgtta ccaattatga
     4321 caacttgacg gctacatcat tcactttttc ttcacaaccg gcacggaact cgctcgggct
     4381 ggccccggtg cattttttaa atacccgcga gaaatagagt tgatcgtcaa aaccaacatt
     4441 gcgaccgacg gtggcgatag gcatccgggt ggtgctcaaa agcagcttcg cctggctgat
     4501 acgttggtcc tcgcgccagc ttaagacgct aatccctaac tgctggcgga aaagatgtga
     4561 cagacgcgac ggcgacaagc aaacatgctg tgcgacgctg gcgatatcaa aattgctgtc
     4621 tgccaggtga tcgctgatgt actgacaagc ctcgcgtacc cgattatcca tcggtggatg
     4681 gagcgactcg ttaatcgctt ccatgcgccg cagtaacaat tgctcaagca gatttatcgc
     4741 cagcagctcc gaatagcgcc cttccccttg cccggcgtta atgatttgcc caaacaggtc
     4801 gctgaaatgc ggctggtgcg cttcatccgg gcgaaagaac cccgtattgg caaatattga
     4861 cggccagtta agccattcat gccagtaggc gcgcggacga aagtaaaccc actggtgata
     4921 ccattcgcga gcctccggat gacgaccgta gtgatgaatc tctcctggcg ggaacagcaa
     4981 aatatcaccc ggtcggcaaa caaattctcg tccctgattt ttcaccaccc cctgaccgcg
     5041 aatggtgaga ttgagaatat aacctttcat tcccagcggt cggtcgataa aaaaatcgag
     5101 ataaccgttg gcctcaatcg gcgttaaacc cgccaccaga tgggcattaa acgagtatcc
     5161 cggcagcagg ggatcatttt gcgcttcagc catacttttc atactcccgc cattcagaga
     5221 agaaaccaat tgtccatatt gcatcagaca ttgccgtcac tgcgtctttt actggctctt
     5281 ctcgctaacc aaaccggtaa ccccgcttat taaaagcatt ctgtaacaaa gcgggaccaa
     5341 agccatgaca aaaacgcgta acaaaagtgt ctataatcac ggcagaaaag tccacattga
     5401 ttatttgcac ggcgtcacac tttgctatgc catagcattt ttatccataa gattagcgga
     5461 tcctacctga cgctttttat cgcaactctc tactgtttct ccatacgtcg acagctagcg
     5521 tattttggat gataacgagg cgcaaaaaat ggcgagcagt gaggacatca tcaaggagtt
     5581 catgcgcttc aaggtgcgca tggagggctc cgtgaacggc cacgagttcg agatcgaggg
     5641 cgagggcgag ggccgcccct acgagggcac ccagaccgcc aagctgaagg tgaccaaggg
     5701 cggccccctg cccttcgcct gggacatcct gtccccccag ttccagtacg gctccaaggt
     5761 gtacgtgaag caccccgccg acatccccga ctacaagaag ctgtccttcc ccgagggctt
     5821 caagtgggag cgcgtgatga acttcgagga cggcggcgtg gtgaccgtga cccaggactc
     5881 ctccctgcag gacggctcct tcatctacaa ggtgaagttc atcggcgtga acttcccctc
     5941 cgacggcccc gtaatgcaga agaagactat gggctgggag gcctccaccg agcgcctgta
     6001 cccccgcgac ggcgtgctga agggcgagat ccacaaggcc ctgaagctga aggacggcgg
     6061 ccactacctg gtggagttca agtccatcta catggccaag aagcccgtgc agctgcccgg
     6121 ctactactac gtggactcca agctggacat cacctcccac aacgaggact acaccatcgt
     6181 ggagcagtac gagcgcgccg agggccgcca ccacctgttc ctgta
//
