[The description below was written by a language model from this plasmid's Addgene catalogue record and the feature table of its GenBank file.]
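Description:
pBAD-RFP(EC) is a 6,225 bp bacterial expression plasmid built on the pBAD24 backbone for arabinose-inducible production of fluorescent proteins in Escherichia coli. It replicates from a ColE1/pMB1-type origin (annotated as high-copy, although the catalogue lists copy number as unknown) and also carries an f1 phage origin, which allows single-stranded DNA production. It is selected with ampicillin through the bla beta-lactamase gene under its own promoter. Regulation comes from the standard pBAD module: the araC regulator gene is transcribed divergently from the araBAD promoter, so expression stays low until L-arabinose is added.

The catalogued insert is RFPec, a version of the Discosoma red fluorescent protein DsRed-Express optimized for E. coli. The feature table does not annotate this coding sequence as a CDS. However, DsRed- and mCherry-type primer sites lie immediately downstream of the araBAD promoter, which marks where the RFP gene sits. Just past it, across the plasmid's numbering origin, is an annotated GFPuv coding sequence (a GFP variant optimized for UV excitation), in line with the depositor's note that the plasmid contains GFP as well as RFP. The rrnB T1 and T2 terminators follow. This layout suggests that both reporters are transcribed in tandem from the araBAD promoter, but the record does not explicitly state the operon structure or the ribosome binding sites.

The associated work concerned optimizing DsRed production in E. coli and how sequestration of the ribosome binding site affects translation efficiency. The plasmid therefore serves as a reporter construct for inducible red fluorescent protein expression in bacterial and synthetic biology applications.
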