Addgene plasmid #17822: pBAD-RFP(EC)
Depositing lab: Jay Keasling. Depositing organization: University of California, Berkeley. Publication: Optimization of DsRed production in Escherichia coli: effect of ribosome binding site sequestration on translation efficiency. Pfleger BF, Fawzi NJ, Keasling JD. Biotechnol Bioeng. 2005 Dec 5. 92(5):553-8. 10.1002/bit.20630 PubMed 16247774.
Backbone
  Vector backbone: pBAD24
  Backbone manufacturer: Groningen Biotechnology Center
  Vector type: Bacterial Expression, Synthetic Biology
Growth in bacteria
  Bacterial resistance: Ampicillin, 100 μg/mL
  Growth temperature: 37°C
  Growth strain: DH10B
  Copy number: Unknown
Gene/Insert
  Gene/Insert name: E. coli optimized red flourescent protein (RFPec) (alt name: DsRed-express)
  Species: Discosoma sp.
  Cloning method: Restriction Enzyme
  Sequencing primers: 5′ n/a; 3′ n/a
Terms and licenses: Academic/Nonprofit Terms; Industry Terms: Not Available to Industry
Depositor comments: Please note that this plasmid contains GFP as well as RFP.
How to cite: pBAD-RFP(EC) was a gift from Jay Keasling (Addgene plasmid # 17822)
