>Addgene plasmid #17822 | pBAD-RFP(EC) | addgene partial sequence | sequence record 23746 | dsRed1_C_primer
ACCNCGTGGACAGTCGAGCGCGCCGAGGGCCGCCACCACCTGTTCCTGTAGATCTGATCGTTGCGGGCGG
GGCGAGAGTCTCGCCCCGCCCGCGACCGCGGTGAAAATACGAGAATATTTTTGTATTGATCTCCTAGGCG
GGGTACCGTATTTTGGATGATAACGAGGCGCAAAAAATGAGTAAAGGAGAAGAACTTTTCACTGGAGTTG
TCCCAATTCTTGTTGAATTAGATGGTGATGTTAATGGGCACAAATTTTCTGTCAGTGGAGAGGGTGAAGG
TGATGCAACATACGGAAAACTTACCCTTAAATTTATTTGCACTACTGGAAAACTACCTGTTCCATGGCCA
ACACTTGTCACTACTTTCTCTTATGGTGTTCAATGCTTTTCCCGTTATCCGGATCATATGAAACGGCATG
ACTTTTTCAAGAGTGCCATGCCCGAAGGTTATGTACAGGAACGCACTATATCTTTCAAAGATGACGGGAA
CTACAAGACGCGTGCTGAAGTCAAGTTTGAAGGTGATACCCTTGTTAATCGTATCGAGTTAAAAGGTATT
GATTTTAAAGAAGATGGAAACATTCTCGGACACAAACTGGAGTACAACTATAACTCACACAATGTATACA
TCACGGGCAGACAAACAAAAGAATGNAATCAAAGCTAACTTCAAAATTCGCCACAACATTGAAGATGGAT
CCGTTCAACTAGCAGACCATTATCAACAAATACTCCANTGGCGATGGCCCTGTCCTTTTACCAACANCCN
NCNNNNNTCCNCAATNTN
