>Addgene plasmid #17822 | pBAD-RFP(EC) | addgene partial sequence | sequence record 39942 | pBAD-F 5'-ATGCCATAGCATTTTTATCC-3'
TTTTTATCGCAACTCTCTACTGTTTCTCCATACGTCGACAGCTAGCGTATTTTGGATGATAAGGAGGCGC
AAAAAATGGCCTCCTCCGAGGACGTCATCAAGGAGTTCATGCGCTTCAAGGTGCGCATGGAGGGCTCCGT
GAACGGCCACGAGTTCGAGATCGAGGGCGAGGGCGAGGGCCGCCCCTACGAGGGCACCCAGACCGCCAAG
CTGAAGGTGACCAAGGGCGGCCCCCTGCCCTTCGCCTGGGACATCCTGTCCCCCCAGTTCCAGTACGGCT
CCAAGGTGTACGTGAAGCACCCCGCCGACATCCCCGACTACAAGAAGCTGTCCTTCCCCGAGGGCTTCAA
GTGGGAGCGCGTGATGAACTTCGAGGACGGCGGCGTGGTGACCGTGACCCAGGACTCCTCCCTGCAGGAC
GGCTCCTTCATCTACAAGGTGAAGTTCATCGGCGTGAACTTCCCCTCCGACGGCCCCGTAATGCAGAAGA
AGACTATGGGCTGGGAGGCCTCCACCGAGCGCCTGTACCCCCGCGACGGCGTGCTGAAGGGCGAGATCCA
CAAGGCCCTGAAGCTGAAGGACGGCGGCCACTACCTGGTGGAGTTCAAGTCCATCTACATGGCCAAGAAG
CCCGTGCAGCTGCCCGGCTACTACTACGTGGACTCCAAGCTGGACATCACCTCCCACAACGAGGACTACA
CCATCGTGGAGCAGTACGAGCGCGCCGAGGGCCGCCACCACCTGTTCCTG
